>Addgene plasmid #44272 | pPAiRFP1-N1 | addgene partial sequence | sequence record 63945 | cmv-fwd
AGCAGAGCTGGTTTAGTGAACCGTCAGATCCGCTAGCGCTACCGGACTCAGATCTCGCCACCATGGCATC
CACGGACTATCATGTCGACCTGACCAATTGCGACCGCGAACCCATTCATATTCCAGGATATATTCAACCG
CATGGCTGCCTCATCGCCTGCGATAACGCCATGCGAATGGTGCTGCGGCATTCCGAAAACTGCGGCGAAC
TGCTGGGACTTGAGGGCGATCTCAACGGCAGGACCGCCGAGGATGTGCTCGGCAAAAAGCTCGTCCACGA
TCTCCGCAACGCGCTCACCGTCACCGGTAGAACCACGCGCCCCGCCATGCTGCCTGCAATGGAAACAAGC
GACGGCCGCAGCTTCGATATTTCACTCCATCGCTACAAATCCACCACCATCATCGAATTCGAGCCCTCGG
GCAGCGACGCGCAGCCGCTCGACACGGCGCGCAAGATGGTGGACCGCATCCGCGAAGCCGACAGGGTCGA
AAGCCTGATCTCCAGAACCACACGCCTGGTAAAGGCGACGCTGGGTTACGACCGGGTGCTGATCTACCGC
TTCCTGGAAGACGGCGCCGGCAAGGTCGTGTCGGAGGCCAAGCAGCCCGAGCTGGAGAGCTTTCTCGGGC
AATATTTCCCCGCCAGCGATATTCCACAGCAGGCTCGCGTACTTTATCTCAAGAACACCTTGCGTATCAT
CTCCGATGCCAGCAGCACCCCCATTCCGGTCCTACCAGCCGTCGATGTCTCCGGTGAGCCGCTCGATCTC
TCTTACGCGCATTTGCGCAGCTTCTCGCCCATCCATTGCGAATATCTCCGCAATATGGGTGTTGCCGCCT
CCATGTCGATTTCTGTGATTGTCGATGGCGCCCTGTGGGGCCTGATCGTCTGCCACCATTGTTCGCCGCG
TGTGCTGAGCATGCCAGTTCGGATCGCTGCGGTCATGTTCGGGGAATTTTTCTCCATGCGTCTGCAGGTT
CTGAAGCAGAAGCGCCGCC
