>Addgene plasmid #44272 | pPAiRFP1-N1 | addgene partial sequence | sequence record 63947 | sv40pA-rev
AGCTGCAATAAACAAGTTAACAACAACAATTGCATTCATTTTATGTTTCAGGTTCAGGGGGAGGTGTGGG
AGGTTTTTTAAAGCAAGTAAAACCTCTACAAATGTGGTATGGCTGATTATGATCTAGAGTCGCGGCCGCT
TTACTTGTACTCGAGGCCTGCCATCAACTCGCTGTGGTAGAACGCCACTTCGACAAGCGCGATTCTCGCG
GCTTCGGCGATTTCCCGGTCGACTTCCGACCAGGGCTGTGCCTGCAGGCGAACGGTCTCTTTCCAGATTG
CGAAGCTTTTACGCGGCGTGAGGCGGTCGCCCATCGGGCCGGTTTCATAGGATTTTTCCGGATTGCCGGC
CCAGTTCAGGTTCTGCACGATCTCCTTGCGGAAAAACAGGAGATAGTCGCTCTTGACCTGCGAAAGCGGG
ATAGCAAGCATTCCGGCCGCGGTGCCGGCGTATATTTCCGCTTCCGGTATGGCCTGCGACAGGGCGTGTG
TTGCCCAGACCCTGCCTTCCGAAACCGAAGCGACGAAACGCGCCAGCCTTGGAATGGCATCATGCGGTGG
CGTTGCGCCATGGCCGTGCCAGTTGTTGCCGACCCACAGCCCGACACCGTCGCAGGGCATCAGATCGGCA
AAATCCTGAAAACTGTCAACCAGCAGTTCTTCAATGTTGGCGTGATGGGCGGCCAGCCGCAGAAACCGGT
CGAGCGCCGCATGGGCATGGTTGATGGTGTCGAGGCGGCGCTTCTGCTTCAGAACCTGCAGACGCATGGA
GAAAAATTCCCCGAACATGACCGCAGCGATCCGAACTGGCATGCTCAGCACACGCGGCGAACAATGGTGG
CAGACGATCAGGCCCCACAGGGCGCCATCGACAATCACAGAAATCGACATGGAGGCGGCAACACCCATAT
