[The description below was written by a language model from this plasmid's Addgene catalogue record.]
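Description:
pPAiRFP1-N1 is a mammalian expression plasmid built on the Clontech pN1 backbone (about 3.9 kb without insert). It is maintained as a high-copy plasmid in E. coli under kanamycin selection. The same backbone provides neomycin resistance, so transfected mammalian cells can be selected with G418. No feature table accompanies the record, so the replication origins, polyadenylation signals and other backbone elements are not itemised.

The payload is a 1,545 bp synthetic coding sequence for PAiRFP1 (photoactivatable iRFP1), cloned between BglII and NotI sites, both of which remain intact. Expression is driven by the CMV promoter, a strong constitutive promoter in most mammalian cell types. PAiRFP1 is a near-infrared fluorescent protein engineered from a bacterial phytochrome. The record lists fifteen amino-acid substitutions (G127D, S141R, M163L, Q168L, A203V, G218S, R220P, V244F, A276V, Y280C, E294V, H303R, A386V, A480V and H498Y), but it does not name the parental phytochrome against which they are numbered. According to the associated publication title, the protein is photoactivated by far-red light and then fluoresces in the near-infrared.

The N1 designation conventionally indicates a layout in which a gene of interest can be inserted upstream of the fluorescent protein to make a C-terminally tagged fusion, although the record names no fusion partner. As deposited, the plasmid expresses PAiRFP1 on its own. It suits transient or stable expression of the photoactivatable near-infrared reporter in mammalian cells, for example to light-mark and follow selected cells or cell populations.
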