Addgene plasmid #44272: pPAiRFP1-N1
Depositing lab: Vladislav Verkhusha. Depositing organization: Albert Einstein College of Medicine. Publication: Far-red light photoactivatable near-infrared fluorescent proteins engineered from a bacterial phytochrome. Piatkevich KD, Subach FV, Verkhusha VV. Nat Commun. 2013 Jul 10;4:2153. doi: 10.1038/ncomms3153. PubMed 23842578.
Backbone
  Vector backbone: pN1
  Backbone manufacturer: Clontech
  Backbone size w/o insert (bp): 3941
  Vector type: Mammalian Expression
  Selectable markers: Neomycin (select with G418)
Growth in bacteria
  Bacterial resistance: Kanamycin, 50 μg/mL
  Growth temperature: 37°C
  Growth strain: DH5alpha
  Copy number: High Copy
Gene/Insert
  Gene/Insert name: PAiRFP1 (alt name: Photoactivatable iRFP1)
  Species: Synthetic
  Insert size (bp): 1545
  Mutation: G127D/S141R/M163L/Q168L/A203V/G218S/R220P/V244F/A276V/Y280C/ E294V/H303R/A386V/ A480V/H498Y
  Promoter: CMV
  Cloning method: Restriction Enzyme; 5′ cloning site BglII (not destroyed); 3′ cloning site NotI (not destroyed)
  Sequencing primers: 5′ ggtaggcgtgtacggtgggag
Terms and licenses: Academic/Nonprofit Terms; Industry Terms: Not Available to Industry
How to cite: pPAiRFP1-N1 was a gift from Vladislav Verkhusha (Addgene plasmid # 44272 ; http://n2t.net/addgene:44272 ; RRID:Addgene_44272)
