LOCUS       Exported 5486 bp ds-DNA circular SYN 12-MAY-2021
DEFINITION  synthetic circular DNA
ACCESSION   .
VERSION     .
KEYWORDS    pPAiRFP1-N1
SOURCE      synthetic DNA construct
  ORGANISM  synthetic DNA construct
REFERENCE   1 (bases 1 to 5486)
  AUTHORS   Piatkevich KD, Subach FV, Verkhusha VV
  TITLE     Far-red light photoactivatable near-infrared fluorescent proteins
            engineered from a bacterial phytochrome.
  JOURNAL   Nat Commun. 2013 Jul 10;4:2153. doi: 10.1038/ncomms3153.
  PUBMED    23842578
REFERENCE   2 (bases 1 to 5486)
  AUTHORS   .
  TITLE     Direct Submission
  JOURNAL   Exported May 12, 2021 from SnapGene Server 1.1.58
            http://www.snapgene.com
FEATURES             Location/Qualifiers
     source          1..5486
                     /organism="synthetic DNA construct"
                     /mol_type="other DNA"
     enhancer        61..364
                     /label=CMV enhancer
                     /note="human cytomegalovirus immediate early enhancer"
     promoter        365..568
                     /label=CMV promoter
                     /note="human cytomegalovirus (CMV) immediate early
                     promoter"
     primer_bind     519..539
                     /label=CMV-F
                     /note="Human CMV immediate early promoter, forward primer"
     regulatory      616..625
                     /regulatory_class="other"
                     /note="vertebrate consensus sequence for strong initiation
                     of translation (Kozak, 1987)"
     polyA_signal    2274..2395
                     /label=SV40 poly(A) signal
                     /note="SV40 polyadenylation signal"
     primer_bind     complement(2311..2330)
                     /label=SV40pA-R
                     /note="SV40 polyA, reverse primer"
     primer_bind     2365..2384
                     /label=EBV-rev
                     /note="SV40 polyA terminator, reverse primer"
     rep_origin      complement(2402..2857)
                     /direction=LEFT
                     /label=f1 ori
                     /note="f1 bacteriophage origin of replication; arrow
                     indicates direction of (+) strand synthesis"
     primer_bind     complement(2539..2560)
                     /label=F1ori-F
                     /note="F1 origin, forward primer"
     primer_bind     2751..2770
                     /label=F1ori-R
                     /note="F1 origin, reverse primer"
     promoter        2884..2988
                     /gene="bla"
                     /label=AmpR promoter
     promoter        2990..3347
                     /label=SV40 promoter
                     /note="SV40 enhancer and early promoter"
     primer_bind     complement(3013..3033)
                     /label=pBABE 3'
                     /note="SV40 enhancer, reverse primer for pBABE vectors"
     rep_origin      3198..3333
                     /label=SV40 ori
                     /note="SV40 origin of replication"
     primer_bind     3260..3279
                     /label=SV40pro-F
                     /note="SV40 promoter/origin, forward primer"
     CDS             3382..4176
                     /codon_start=1
                     /gene="aph(3')-II (or nptII)"
                     /product="aminoglycoside phosphotransferase from Tn5"
                     /label=NeoR/KanR
                     /note="confers resistance to neomycin, kanamycin, and G418
                     (Geneticin(R))"
                     /translation="MIEQDGLHAGSPAAWVERLFGYDWAQQTIGCSDAAVFRLSAQGRP
                     VLFVKTDLSGALNELQDEAARLSWLATTGVPCAAVLDVVTEAGRDWLLLGEVPGQDLLS
                     SHLAPAEKVSIMADAMRRLHTLDPATCPFDHQAKHRIERARTRMEAGLVDQDDLDEEHQ
                     GLAPAELFARLKASMPDGEDLVVTHGDACLPNIMVENGRFSGFIDCGRLGVADRYQDIA
                     LATRDIAEELGGEWADRFLVLYGIAAPDSQRIAFYRLLDEFF"
     primer_bind     complement(3436..3455)
                     /label=Neo-R
                     /note="Neomycin resistance gene, reverse primer"
     primer_bind     4046..4065
                     /label=Neo-F
                     /note="Neomycin resistance gene, forward primer"
     primer_bind     complement(4364..4383)
                     /label=TK-pA-R
                     /note="Thymidine kinase polyA, reverse primer"
     polyA_signal    4408..4455
                     /label=HSV TK poly(A) signal
                     /note="herpes simplex virus thymidine kinase
                     polyadenylation signal (Cole and Stacy, 1985)"
     rep_origin      4784..5372
                     /direction=RIGHT
                     /label=ori
                     /note="high-copy-number ColE1/pMB1/pBR322/pUC origin of
                     replication"
     primer_bind     5273..5292
                     /label=pBR322ori-F
                     /note="pBR322 origin, forward primer"
ORIGIN
        1 tagttattaa tagtaatcaa ttacggggtc attagttcat agcccatata tggagttccg
       61 cgttacataa cttacggtaa atggcccgcc tggctgaccg cccaacgacc cccgcccatt
      121 gacgtcaata atgacgtatg ttcccatagt aacgccaata gggactttcc attgacgtca
      181 atgggtggag tatttacggt aaactgccca cttggcagta catcaagtgt atcatatgcc
      241 aagtacgccc cctattgacg tcaatgacgg taaatggccc gcctggcatt atgcccagta
      301 catgacctta tgggactttc ctacttggca gtacatctac gtattagtca tcgctattac
      361 catggtgatg cggttttggc agtacatcaa tgggcgtgga tagcggtttg actcacgggg
      421 atttccaagt ctccacccca ttgacgtcaa tgggagtttg ttttggcacc aaaatcaacg
      481 ggactttcca aaatgtcgta acaactccgc cccattgacg caaatgggcg gtaggcgtgt
      541 acggtgggag gtctatataa gcagagctgg tttagtgaac cgtcagatcc gctagcgcta
      601 ccggactcag atctcgccac catggcatcc acggactatc atgtcgacct gaccaattgc
      661 gaccgcgaac ccattcatat tccaggatat attcaaccgc atggctgcct catcgcctgc
      721 gataacgcca tgcgaatggt gctgcggcat tccgaaaact gcggcgaact gctgggactt
      781 gagggcgatc tcaacggcag gaccgccgag gatgtgctcg gcaaaaagct cgtccacgat
      841 ctccgcaacg cgctcaccgt caccggtaga accacgcgcc ccgccatgct gcctgcaatg
      901 gaaacaagcg acggccgcag cttcgatatt tcactccatc gctacaaatc caccaccatc
      961 atcgaattcg agccctcggg cagcgacgcg cagccgctcg acacggcgcg caagatggtg
     1021 gaccgcatcc gcgaagccga cagggtcgaa agcctgatct ccagaaccac acgcctggta
     1081 aaggcgacgc tgggttacga ccgggtgctg atctaccgct tcctggaaga cggcgccggc
     1141 aaggtcgtgt cggaggccaa gcagcccgag ctggagagct ttctcgggca atatttcccc
     1201 gccagcgata ttccacagca ggctcgcgta ctttatctca agaacacctt gcgtatcatc
     1261 tccgatgcca gcagcacccc cattccggtc ctaccagccg tcgatgtctc cggtgagccg
     1321 ctcgatctct cttacgcgca tttgcgcagc ttctcgccca tccattgcga atatctccgc
     1381 aatatgggtg ttgccgcctc catgtcgatt tctgtgattg tcgatggcgc cctgtggggc
     1441 ctgatcgtct gccaccattg ttcgccgcgt gtgctgagca tgccagttcg gatcgctgcg
     1501 gtcatgttcg gggaattttt ctccatgcgt ctgcaggttc tgaagcagaa gcgccgcctc
     1561 gacaccatca accatgccca tgcggcgctc gaccggtttc tgcggctggc cgcccatcac
     1621 gccaacattg aagaactgct ggttgacagt tttcaggatt ttgccgatct gatgccctgc
     1681 gacggtgtcg ggctgtgggt cggcaacaac tggcacggcc atggcgcaac gccaccgcat
     1741 gatgccattc caaggctggc gcgtttcgtc gcttcggttt cggaaggcag ggtctgggca
     1801 acacacgccc tgtcgcaggc cataccggaa gcggaaatat acgccggcac cgcggccgga
     1861 atgcttgcta tcccgctttc gcaggtcaag agcgactatc tcctgttttt ccgcaaggag
     1921 atcgtgcaga acctgaactg ggccggcaat ccggaaaaat cctatgaaac cggcccgatg
     1981 ggcgaccgcc tcacgccgcg taaaagcttc gcaatctgga aagagaccgt tcgcctgcag
     2041 gcacagccct ggtcggaagt cgaccgggaa atcgccgaag ccgcgagaat cgcgcttgtc
     2101 gaagtggcgt tctaccacag cgagttgatg gcaggcctag agtacaagta aagcggccgc
     2161 gactctagat cataatcagc cataccacat ttgtagaggt tttacttgct ttaaaaaacc
     2221 tcccacacct ccccctgaac ctgaaacata aaatgaatgc aattgttgtt gttaacttgt
     2281 ttattgcagc ttataatggt tacaaataaa gcaatagcat cacaaatttc acaaataaag
     2341 catttttttc actgcattct agttgtggtt tgtccaaact catcaatgta tcttaaggcg
     2401 taaattgtaa gcgttaatat tttgttaaaa ttcgcgttaa atttttgtta aatcagctca
     2461 ttttttaacc aataggccga aatcggcaaa atcccttata aatcaaaaga atagaccgag
     2521 atagggttga gtgttgttcc agtttggaac aagagtccac tattaaagaa cgtggactcc
     2581 aacgtcaaag gnnnnnnnnn nnnnnnnnnn nnnnnnnnnn nnnnnnnnnn nnnnnnnnnn
     2641 tnnnnnnnnn nnnnnnnnnn nnnnnnnnnn nnnnnnnnnn nnnnnnnnnn nnnnnnnnnn
     2701 nnnnnnnnnn nnnnnnnnnn nnnnnnnnnn nngnnnnnnn nnnnnnnnnn nnnnnnnnnn
     2761 nnnnnnnnnn nnnnnnnnnn nnnnnnnnnn nnnnnnnnnn nnnnnnnnnn nnnnnnnnnn
     2821 nnnnnnnnnn nnnnnnnnnn nnnnnnnnnn nnnnnnncag gtggcacttt tcggggaaat
     2881 gtgcgcggaa cccctatttg tttatttttc taaatacatt caaatatgta tccgctcatg
     2941 agacaataac cctgataaat gcttcaataa tattgaaaaa ggaagagtcc tgaggcggaa
     3001 agaaccagct gtggaatgtg tgtcagttag ggtgtggaaa gtccccaggc tccccagcag
     3061 gcagaagtat gcaaagcatg catctcaatt agtcagcaac caggtgtgga aagtccccag
     3121 gctccccagc aggcagaagt atgcaaagca tgcatctcaa ttagtcagca accatagtcc
     3181 cgcccctaac tccgcccatc ccgcccctaa ctccgcccag ttccgcccat tctccgcccc
     3241 atggctgact aatttttttt atttatgcag aggccgaggc cgcctcggcc tctgagctat
     3301 tccagaagta gtgaggaggc ttttttggag gcctaggctt ttgcaaagat cgatcaagag
     3361 acaggatgag gatcgtttcg catgattgaa caagatggat tgcacgcagg ttctccggcc
     3421 gcttgggtgg agaggctatt cggctatgac tgggcacaac agacaatcgg ctgctctgat
     3481 gccgccgtgt tccggctgtc agcgcagggg cgcccggttc tttttgtcaa gaccgacctg
     3541 tccggtgccc tgaatgaact gcaagacgag gcagcgcggc tatcgtggct ggccacgacg
     3601 ggcgttcctt gcgcagctgt gctcgacgtt gtcactgaag cgggaaggga ctggctgcta
     3661 ttgggcgaag tgccggggca ggatctcctg tcatctcacc ttgctcctgc cgagaaagta
     3721 tccatcatgg ctgatgcaat gcggcggctg catacgcttg atccggctac ctgcccattc
     3781 gaccaccaag cgaaacatcg catcgagcga gcacgtactc ggatggaagc cggtcttgtc
     3841 gatcaggatg atctggacga agagcatcag gggctcgcgc cagccgaact gttcgccagg
     3901 ctcaaggcga gcatgcccga cggcgaggat ctcgtcgtga cccatggcga tgcctgcttg
     3961 ccgaatatca tggtggaaaa tggccgcttt tctggattca tcgactgtgg ccggctgggt
     4021 gtggcggacc gctatcagga catagcgttg gctacccgtg atattgctga agagcttggc
     4081 ggcgaatggg ctgaccgctt cctcgtgctt tacggtatcg ccgctcccga ttcgcagcgc
     4141 atcgccttct atcgccttct tgacgagttc ttctgagcgg gactctgggg ttcgaaatga
     4201 ccgaccaagc gacgcccaac ctgccatcac gagatttcga ttccaccgcc gccttctatg
     4261 aaaggttggg cttcggaatc gttttccggg acgccggctg gatgatcctc cagcgcgggg
     4321 atctcatgct ggagttcttc gcccacccta gggggaggct aactgaaaca cggaaggaga
     4381 caataccgga aggaacccgc gctatgacgg caataaaaag acagaataaa acgcacggtg
     4441 ttgggtcgtt tgttcataaa cgcggggttc ggtcccaggg ctggcactct gtcgataccc
     4501 caccgagacc ccattggggc caatacgccc gcgtttcttc cttttcccca ccccaccccc
     4561 caagttcggg tgaaggccca gggctcgcag ccaacgtcgg ggcggcaggc cctgccatag
     4621 cctcaggtta ctcatatata ctttagattg atttaaaact tcatttttaa tttaaaagga
     4681 tctaggtgaa gatccttttt gataatctca tgaccaaaat cccttaacgt gagttttcgt
     4741 tccactgagc gtcagacccc gtagaaaaga tcaaaggatc ttcttgagat cctttttttc
     4801 tgcgcgtaat ctgctgcttg caaacaaaaa aaccaccgct accagcggtg gtttgtttgc
     4861 cggatcaaga gctaccaact ctttttccga aggtaactgg cttcagcaga gcgcagatac
     4921 caaatactgt ccttctagtg tagccgtagt taggccacca cttcaagaac tctgtagcac
     4981 cgcctacata cctcgctctg ctaatcctgt taccagtggc tgctgccagt ggcgataagt
     5041 cgtgtcttac cgggttggac tcaagacgat agttaccgga taaggcgcag cggtcgggct
     5101 gaacgggggg ttcgtgcaca cagcccagct tggagcgaac gacctacacc gaactgagat
     5161 acctacagcg tgagctatga gaaagcgcca cgcttcccga agggagaaag gcggacaggt
     5221 atccggtaag cggcagggtc ggaacaggag agcgcacgag ggagcttcca gggggaaacg
     5281 cctggtatct ttatagtcct gtcgggtttc gccacctctg acttgagcgt cgatttttgt
     5341 gatgctcgtc aggggggcgg agcctatgga aaaacgccag caacgcggcc tttttacggt
     5401 tcctggcctt ttgctggcct tttgctcaca tgttctttcc tgcgttatcc cctgattctg
     5461 tggataaccg tattaccgcc atgcat
//
